Addgene plasmid #168413: pTL352
Purpose: pGBKT7 yeast two-hybrid plasmid
Depositing lab: Sophien Kamoun. Depositing organization: Sainsbury Laboratory, Norwich. Publication: A single amino acid polymorphism in a conserved effector of the multihost blast fungus pathogen expands host-target binding spectrum. Bentham AR, Petit-Houdenot Y, Win J, Chuma I, Terauchi R, Banfield MJ, Kamoun S, Langner T. PLoS Pathog. 2021 Nov 10;17(11):e1009957. doi: 10.1371/journal.ppat.1009957. eCollection 2021 Nov. PubMed 34758051.
Backbone
  Vector backbone: pGBKT7
  Vector type: Yeast Expression
Growth in bacteria
  Bacterial resistance: Kanamycin, 50 μg/mL
  Growth temperature: 37°C
  Growth strain: DH5alpha
  Copy number: High Copy
Gene/Insert
  Gene/Insert name: OsaHIP56
  Species: Oryza sativa
  Cloning method: Unknown
Terms and licenses: Academic/Nonprofit Terms; Industry Terms: Not Available to Industry
How to cite: pTL352 was a gift from Sophien Kamoun (Addgene plasmid # 168413 ; http://n2t.net/addgene:168413 ; RRID:Addgene_168413)
