[The description below was written by a language model from this plasmid's Addgene catalogue record and pLannotate feature annotations shown in this document.]
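Description:
pTL352 is a yeast two-hybrid bait plasmid built on the pGBKT7 backbone, carrying the rice (Oryza sativa) insert OsaHIP56. It is a yeast–E. coli shuttle vector of about 7.6 kb. In bacteria it replicates from a high-copy ColE1/pUC-type origin and is selected with kanamycin through a Tn5-derived NeoR/KanR gene driven by the AmpR (bla) promoter. In Saccharomyces cerevisiae it is maintained episomally by the 2μ origin and selected by tryptophan prototrophy through the TRP1 marker with its own promoter. An f1 origin and several small backbone remnants (lac regulatory elements and fragments of lacZα, lacI, rop, bom and ble) are also annotated but have no apparent role in the payload.

The expression cassette uses the constitutive yeast ADH1 promoter to drive the GAL4 DNA-binding domain, followed downstream by the insert region and then by T7 and ADH1 terminators. The automated annotation recognises only a short segment of the insert, labelling it by similarity to an Arabidopsis heavy-metal-associated isoprenylated plant protein (HIPP35). This fits a rice HIPP-family protein, but the full insert boundaries and reading frame are not defined in the feature table. A T7 promoter between the GAL4 domain and the insert allows in vitro transcription of the insert on its own. In a two-hybrid assay, the DNA-binding-domain fusion is co-expressed with an activation-domain prey, and interaction reconstitutes GAL4 activity at reporter genes. The associated publication concerns the host-target binding range of a conserved blast fungus effector, which suggests the plasmid was used to test effector binding to this rice protein.
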