Features (pLannotate 1.2.2; 24 found; start..end, strand, type, name):
     30..734     +  promoter       ADH1 promoter: S. cerevisiae ADH1; promoter for alcohol dehydrogenase 1
    762..1202    +  CDS            GAL4 DNA binding domain: DNA binding domain of the GAL4 transcriptional activator; Saccharomyces cerevisiae GAL4 (truncated)
   1213..1231    +  promoter       T7 promoter: promoter for bacteriophage T7 RNA polymerase
   1320..1520    +  CDS            HIPP35 (fragment): HIP35_ARATH - Experimental evidence at transcript level: Swiss-Prot protein existence level 2. Heavy-metal-binding protein. From Arabidopsis thaliana (Mouse-ear cress).
   1604..1651    +  terminator     T7 terminator: transcription terminator for bacteriophage T7 RNA polymerase
   1678..1865    +  terminator     ADH1 terminator: S. cerevisiae ADH1; transcription terminator for the S. cerevisiae alcohol dehydrogenase 1 (ADH1) gene
   1913..1929    -  protein_bind   lac operator: The lac repressor binds to the lac operator to inhibit transcription in E. coli. This inhibition can be relieved by adding lactose or isopropyl-β-D-thiogalactopyranoside (IPTG). lac repressor encoded by lacI
   1937..1967    -  promoter       lac promoter: promoter for the E. coli lac operon
   1982..2003    -  protein_bind   CAP binding site: CAP binding activates transcription in the presence of cAMP. E. coli catabolite activator protein
   2016..2108    -  CDS            lacI (fragment): lac repressor; lacI; The lac repressor binds to the lac operator to inhibit transcription in E. coli. This inhibition can be relieved by adding lactose or isopropyl-β-D-thiogalactopyranoside (IPTG).
   2291..2879    -  rep_origin     ori: high-copy-number ColE1/pMB1/pBR322/pUC origin of replication
   3101..3117    +  polyA_signal   bGH poly(A) signal (fragment): bovine growth hormone polyadenylation signal
   3208..3255    -  polyA_signal   HSV TK poly(A) signal: herpes simplex virus thymidine kinase polyadenylation signal (Cole and Stacy, 1985)
   3314..3466    -  CDS            ble (fragment): BLE_KLEPN - Experimental evidence at protein level: Swiss-Prot protein existence level 1. Binding protein with a strong affinity to the bleomycin family of antibiotics. Binds to CL990; an antimitotic-antibiotic compound. From Klebsiella pneumoniae.
   3487..4281    -  CDS            NeoR/KanR: aminoglycoside phosphotransferase from Tn5; aph(3')-II (or nptII); confers resistance to neomycin, kanamycin, and G418 (Geneticin®)
   4282..4386    -  promoter       AmpR promoter: bla
   4413..5755    -  rep_origin     2μ ori: yeast 2μ plasmid origin of replication
   5823..5858    +  CDS            rop (fragment): Rop protein, which maintains plasmids at low copy number; rop
   5960..6009    +  misc_feature   bom (fragment): basis of mobility region from pBR322
   6148..6295    +  promoter       TRP1 promoter: S. cerevisiae TRP1
   6296..6970    +  CDS            TRP1: phosphoribosylanthranilate isomerase, required for tryptophan biosynthesis; S. cerevisiae TRP1; yeast auxotrophic marker
   7021..7072    +  misc_feature   bom (fragment): basis of mobility region from pBR322
   7100..7528    -  rep_origin     f1 ori (sequence partly withheld): f1 bacteriophage origin of replication; arrow indicates direction of (+) strand synthesis
   7532..29      -  CDS            lacZα (fragment) (across the origin): LacZα fragment of β-galactosidase; lacZ fragment
>Addgene plasmid #168413 | pTL352 | addgene full sequence | sequence record 349971 | Addgene NGS Result
CGGTGCGGGCCTCTTCGCTATTACGCCAGATCCTTTTGTTGTTTCCGGGTGTACAATATGGACTTCCTCT
TTTCTGGCAACCAAACCCATACATCGGGATTCCTATAATACCTTCGTTGGTCTCCCTAACATGTAGGTGG
CGGAGGGGAGATATACAATAGAACAGATACCAGACAAGACATAATGGGCTAAACAAGACTACACCAATTA
CACTGCCTCATTGATGGTGGTACATAACGAACTAATACTGTAGCCCTAGACTTGATAGCCATCATCATAT
CGAAGTTTCACTACCCTTTTTCCATTTGCCATCTATTGAAGTAATAATAGGCGCATGCAACTTCTTTTCT
TTTTTTTTCTTTTCTCTCTCCCCCGTTGTTGTCTCACCATATCCGCAATGACAAAAAAATGATGGAAGAC
ACTAAAGGAAAAAATTAACGACAAAGACAGCACCAACAGATGTCGTTGTTCCAGAGCTGATGAGGGGTAT
CTCGAAGCACACGAAACTTTTTCCTTCCTTCATTCACGCACACTACTCTCTAATGAGCAACGGTATACGG
CCTTCCTTCCAGTTACTTGAATTTGAAATAAAAAAAAGTTTGCTGTCTTGCTATCAAGTATAAATAGACC
TGCAATTATTAATCTTTTGTTTCCTCGTCATTGTTCTCGTTCCCTTTCTTCCTTGTTTCTTTTTCTGCAC
AATATTTCAAGCTATACCAAGCATACAATCAACTCCAAGCTTGAAGCAAGCCTCCTGAAAGATGAAGCTA
CTGTCTTCTATCGAACAAGCATGCGATATTTGCCGACTTAAAAAGCTCAAGTGCTCCAAAGAAAAACCGA
AGTGCGCCAAGTGTCTGAAGAACAACTGGGAGTGTCGCTACTCTCCCAAAACCAAAAGGTCTCCGCTGAC
TAGGGCACATCTGACAGAAGTGGAATCAAGGCTAGAAAGACTGGAACAGCTATTTCTACTGATTTTTCCT
CGAGAAGACCTTGACATGATTTTGAAAATGGATTCTTTACAGGATATAAAAGCATTGTTAACAGGATTAT
TTGTACAAGATAATGTGAATAAAGATGCCGTCACAGATAGATTGGCTTCAGTGGAGACTGATATGCCTCT
AACATTGAGACAGCATAGAATAAGTGCGACATCATCATCGGAAGAGAGTAGTAACAAAGGTCAAAGACAG
TTGACTGTATCGCCGGAATTTGTAATACGACTCACTATAGGGCGAGCCGCCATCATGGAGGAGCAGAAGC
TGATCTCAGAGGAGGACCTGCATATGGCCATGGAGGCCGAATTCTGCCAGGTGCTGGTGCTGCGCGTGAG
CATTCATTGCGAGGGCTGCAAGAAGAAGGTGAAGAAGGTGCTGCAGCATGTGCCGGGTGTGTTTCGCTGC
GATGTGGATGCCCGCAGCAACAAAGTGATTGTGACCGCCAGCCGCAACATGGATGCCAACATTCTGGTGG
CCAAGCTGCGCAAAAGCGGCAAACAGGCCGAACCGTGGCCGGAAGAACCGAAACAGCAACAGCCTCCGCC
TCCGCCGGCAGAAAGTCAGAGCCAGGAAACCAAAGGATCCGTCGACCTGCAGCGGCCGCATAACTAGCAT
AACCCCTTGGGGCCTCTAAACGGGTCTTGAGGGGTTTTTTGCGCGCTTGCAGCCAAGCTAATTCCGGGCG
AATTTCTTATGATTTATGATTTTTATTATTAAATAAGTTATAAAAAAAATAAGTGTATACAAATTTTAAA
GTGACTCTTAGGTTTTAAAACGAAAATTCTTATTCTTGAGTAACTCTTTCCTGTAGGTCAGGTTGCTTTC
TCAGGTATAGCATGAGGTCGCTCTTATTGACCACACCTCTACCGGCATGCAAGCTTGGCGTAATCATGGT
CATAGCTGTTTCCTGTGTGAAATTGTTATCCGCTCACAATTCCACACAACATACGAGCCGGAAGCATAAA
GTGTAAAGCCTGGGGTGCCTAATGAGTGAGCTAACTCACATTAATTGCGTTGCGCTCACTGCCCGCTTTC
CAGTCGGGAAACCTGTCGTGCCAGCTGCATTAATGAATCGGCCAACGCGCGGGGAGAGGCGGTTTGCGTA
TTGGGCGCTCTTCCGCTTCCTCGCTCACTGACTCGCTGCGCTCGGTCGTTCGGCTGCGGCGAGCGGTATC
AGCTCACTCAAAGGCGGTAATACGGTTATCCACAGAATCAGGGGATAACGCAGGAAAGAACATGTGAGCA
AAAGGCCAGCAAAAGGCCAGGAACCGTAAAAAGGCCGCGTTGCTGGCGTTTTTCCATAGGCTCCGCCCCC
CTGACGAGCATCACAAAAATCGACGCTCAAGTCAGAGGTGGCGAAACCCGACAGGACTATAAAGATACCA
GGCGTTTCCCCCTGGAAGCTCCCTCGTGCGCTCTCCTGTTCCGACCCTGCCGCTTACCGGATACCTGTCC
GCCTTTCTCCCTTCGGGAAGCGTGGCGCTTTCTCATAGCTCACGCTGTAGGTATCTCAGTTCGGTGTAGG
TCGTTCGCTCCAAGCTGGGCTGTGTGCACGAACCCCCCGTTCAGCCCGACCGCTGCGCCTTATCCGGTAA
CTATCGTCTTGAGTCCAACCCGGTAAGACACGACTTATCGCCACTGGCAGCAGCCACTGGTAACAGGATT
AGCAGAGCGAGGTATGTAGGCGGTGCTACAGAGTTCTTGAAGTGGTGGCCTAACTACGGCTACACTAGAA
GAACAGTATTTGGTATCTGCGCTCTGCTGAAGCCAGTTACCTTCGGAAAAAGAGTTGGTAGCTCTTGATC
CGGCAAACAAACCACCGCTGGTAGCGGTGGTTTTTTTGTTTGCAAGCAGCAGATTACGCGCAGAAAAAAA
GGATCTCAAGAAGATCCTTTGATCTTTTCTACGGGGTCTGACGCTCAGTGGAACGAAAACTCACGTTAAG
GGATTTTGGTCATGAGATTATCAAAAAGGATCTTCACCTAGATCCTTTTAAATTAAAAATGAAGTTTTAA
ATCAATCTAAAGTATATATGAGTAACCTGAGGCTATGGCAGGGCCTGCCGCCCCGACGTTGGCTGCGAGC
CCTGGGCCTTCACCCGAACTTGGGGGGTGGGGTGGGGAAAAGGAAGAAACGCGGGCGTATTGGCCCCAAT
GGGGTCTCGGTGGGGTATCGACAGAGTGCCAGCCCTGGGACCGAACCCCGCGTTTATGAACAAACGACCC
AACACCGTGCGTTTTATTCTGTCTTTTTATTGCCGTCATAGCGCGGGTTCCTTCCGGTATTGTCTCCTTC
CGTGTTTCAGTTAGCCTCCCCCTAGGGTGGGCGAAGAACTCCAGCATGAGATCCCCGCGCTGGAGGATCA
TCCAGCCGGCGTCCCGGAAAACGATTCCGAAGCCCAACCTTTCATAGAAGGCGGCGGTGGAATCGAAATC
TCGTGATGGCAGGTTGGGCGTCGCTTGGTCGGTCATTTCGAACCCCAGAGTCCCGCTCAGAAGAACTCGT
CAAGAAGGCGATAGAAGGCGATGCGCTGCGAATCGGGAGCGGCGATACCGTAAAGCACGAGGAAGCGGTC
AGCCCATTCGCCGCCAAGCTCTTCAGCAATATCACGGGTAGCCAACGCTATGTCCTGATAGCGGTCCGCC
ACACCCAGCCGGCCACAGTCGATGAATCCAGAAAAGCGGCCATTTTCCACCATGATATTCGGCAAGCAGG
CATCGCCATGAGTCACGACGAGATCCTCGCCGTCGGGCATGCTCGCCTTGAGCCTGGCGAACAGTTCGGC
TGGCGCGAGCCCCTGATGCTCTTCGTCCAGATCATCCTGATCGACAAGACCGGCTTCCATCCGAGTACGT
GCTCGCTCGATGCGATGTTTCGCTTGGTGGTCGAATGGGCAGGTAGCCGGATCAAGCGTATGCAGCCGCC
GCATTGCATCAGCCATGATGGATACTTTCTCGGCAGGAGCAAGGTGAGATGACAGGAGATCCTGCCCCGG
CACTTCGCCCAATAGCAGCCAGTCCCTTCCCGCTTCAGTGACAACGTCGAGCACAGCTGCGCAAGGAACG
CCCGTCGTGGCCAGCCACGATAGCCGCGCTGCCTCGTCTTGCAGTTCATTCAGGGCACCGGACAGGTCGG
TCTTGACAAAAAGAACCGGGCGCCCCTGCGCTGACAGCCGGAACACGGCGGCATCAGAGCAGCCGATTGT
CTGTTGTGCCCAGTCATAGCCGAATAGCCTCTCCACCCAAGCGGCCGGAGAACCTGCGTGCAATCCATCT
TGTTCAATCATACTCTTCCTTTTTCAATATTATTGAAGCATTTATCAGGGTTATTGTCTCATGAGCGGAT
ACATATTTGAATGTATTTAGAAAAATAAACAAATAGGGGTTCCGCGCACATTTCCCCGAAAAGTGCCACC
TGAACGAAGCATCTGTGCTTCATTTTGTAGAACAAAAATGCAACGCGAGAGCGCTAATTTTTCAAACAAA
GAATCTGAGCTGCATTTTTACAGAACAGAAATGCAACGCGAAAGCGCTATTTTACCAACGAAGAATCTGT
GCTTCATTTTTGTAAAACAAAAATGCAACGCGAGAGCGCTAATTTTTCAAACAAAGAATCTGAGCTGCAT
TTTTACAGAACAGAAATGCAACGCGAGAGCGCTATTTTACCAACAAAGAATCTATACTTCTTTTTTGTTC
TACAAAAATGCATCCCGAGAGCGCTATTTTTCTAACAAAGCATCTTAGATTACTTTTTTTCTCCTTTGTG
CGCTCTATAATGCAGTCTCTTGATAACTTTTTGCACTGTAGGTCCGTTAAGGTTAGAAGAAGGCTACTTT
GGTGTCTATTTTCTCTTCCATAAAAAAAGCCTGACTCCACTTCCCGCGTTTACTGATTACTAGCGAAGCT
GCGGGTGCATTTTTTCAAGATAAAGGCATCCCCGATTATATTCTATACCGATGTGGATTGCGCATACTTT
GTGAACAGAAAGTGATAGCGTTGATGATTCTTCATTGGTCAGAAAATTATGAACGGTTTCTTCTATTTTG
TCTCTATATACTACGTATAGGAAATGTTTACATTTTCGTATTGTTTTCGATTCACTCTATGAATAGTTCT
TACTACAATTTTTTTGTCTAAAGAGTAATACTAGAGATAAACATAAAAAATGTAGAGGTCGAGTTTAGAT
GCAAGTTCAAGGAGCGAAAGGTGGATGGGTAGGTTATATAGGGATATAGCACAGAGATATATAGCAAAGA
GATACTTTTGAGCAATGTTTGTGGAAGCGGTATTCGCAATATTTTAGTAGCTCGTTACAGTCCGGTGCGT
TTTTGGTTTTTTGAAAGTGCGTCTTCAGAGCGCTTTTGGTTTTCAAAAGCGCTCTGAAGTTCCTATACTT
TCTAGAGAATAGGAACTTCGGAATAGGAACTTCAAAGCGTTTCCGAAAACGAGCGCTTCCGAAAATGCAA
CGCGAGCTGCGCACATACAGCTCACTGTTCACGTCGCACCTATATCTGCGTGTTGCCTGTATATATATAT
ACATGAGAAGAACGGCATAGTGCGTGTTTATGCTTAAATGCGTACTTATATGCGTCTATTTATGTAGGAT
GAAAGGTAGTCTAGTACCTCCTGTGATATTATCCCATTCCATGCGGGGTATCGTATGCTTCCTTCAGCAC
TACCCTTTAGCTGTTCTATATGCTGCCACTCCTCAATTGGATTAGTCTCATCCTTCAATGCTATCATTTC
CTTTGATATTGGATCATACTAAGAAACCATTATTATCATGACATTAACCTATAAAAATAGGCGTATCACG
AGGCCCTTTCGTCTCGCGCGTTTCGGTGATGACGGTGAAAACCTCTGACACATGCAGCTCCCGGAGACGG
TCACAGCTTGTCTGTAAGCGGATGCCGGGAGCAGACAAGCCCGTCAGGGCGCGTCAGCGGGTGTTGGCGG
GTGTCGGGGCTGGCTTAACTATGCGGCATCAGAGCAGATTGTACTGAGAGTGCACCATAGATCAACGACA
TTACTATATATATAATATAGGAAGCATTTAATAGAACAGCATCGTAATATATGTGTACTTTGCAGTTATG
ACGCCAGATGGCAGTAGTGGAAGATATTCTTTATTGAAAAATAGCTTGTCACCTTACGTACAATCTTGAT
CCGGAGCTTTTCTTTTTTTGCCGATTAAGAATTAATTCGGTCGAAAAAAGAAAAGGAGAGGGCCAAGAGG
GAGGGCATTGGTGACTATTGAGCACGTGAGTATACGTGATTAAGCACACAAAGGCAGCTTGGAGTATGTC
TGTTATTAATTTCACAGGTAGTTCTGGTCCATTGGTGAAAGTTTGCGGCTTGCAGAGCACAGAGGCCGCA
GAATGTGCTCTAGATTCCGATGCTGACTTGCTGGGTATTATATGTGTGCCCAATAGAAAGAGAACAATTG
ACCCGGTTATTGCAAGGAAAATTTCAAGTCTTGTAAAAGCATATAAAAATAGTTCAGGCACTCCGAAATA
CTTGGTTGGCGTGTTTCGTAATCAACCTAAGGAGGATGTTTTGGCTCTGGTCAATGATTACGGCATTGAT
ATCGTCCAACTGCATGGAGATGAGTCGTGGCAAGAATACCAAGAGTTCCTCGGTTTGCCAGTTATTAAAA
GACTCGTATTTCCAAAAGACTGCAACATACTACTCAGTGCAGCTTCACAGAAACCTCATTCGTTTATTCC
CTTGTTTGATTCAGAAGCAGGTGGGACAGGTGAACTTTTGGATTGGAACTCGATTTCTGACTGGGTTGGA
AGGCAAGAGAGCCCCGAAAGCTTACATTTTATGTTAGCTGGTGGACTGACGCCAGAAAATGTTGGTGATG
CGCTTAGATTAAATGGCGTTATTGGTGTTGATGTAAGCGGAGGTGTGGAGACAAATGGTGTAAAAGACTC
TAACAAAATAGCAAATTTCGTCAAAAATGCTAAGAAATAGGTTATTACTGAGTAGTATTTATTTAAGTAT
TGTTTGTGCACTTGCCGATCTATGCGGTGTGAAATACCGCACAGATGCGTAAGGAGAAAATACCGCATCA
GGAAATTGTAAGCGTTAATATTTTGTTAAAATTCGCGTTAAATTTTTGTTAAATCAGCTCATTTTTTAAC
CAATAGGCCGAAATCGGCAAAATCCCTTATAAATCAAAAGAATAGACCGAGATAGGGT
[37 nt withheld, positions 7199-7235]
AAAGAACGTGGACTCCAACGTCAAAGG
[49 nt withheld, positions 7263-7311]
T
[91 nt withheld, positions 7313-7403]
G
[124 nt withheld, positions 7405-7528]
CCATTCGCCATTCAGGCTGCGCAACTGTTGGGAAGGGCGAT
