>Addgene plasmid #168413 | pTL352 | depositor partial sequence | sequence record 326513 | insert
GAATTCTGCCAGGTGCTGGTGCTGCGCGTGAGCATTCATTGCGAGGGCTGCAAGAAGAAGGTGAAGAAGG
TGCTGCAGCATGTGCCGGGTGTGTTTCGCTGCGATGTGGATGCCCGCAGCAACAAAGTGATTGTGACCGC
CAGCCGCAACATGGATGCCAACATTCTGGTGGCCAAGCTGCGCAAAAGCGGCAAACAGGCCGAACCGTGG
CCGGAAGAACCGAAACAGCAACAGCCTCCGCCTCCGCCGGCAGAAAGTCAGAGCCAGGAAACCAAAGGAT
CC
